Addgene plasmid #154898: pENTR2b-mVenus
Purpose: (Empty Backbone) mVenus entry vector
Depositing lab: Johanna Ivaska. Depositing organization: Turku Bioscience Centre. Publication: A feed-forward loop between SorLA and HER3 determines heregulin response and neratinib resistance. Al-Akhrass H, Conway JRW, Poulsen ASA, Paatero I, Kaivola J, Padzik A, Andersen OM, Ivaska J. Oncogene. 2021 Feb;40(7):1300-1317. doi: 10.1038/s41388-020-01604-5. Epub 2021 Jan 8. PubMed 33420373.
Backbone
  Vector backbone: pENTR2b
  Backbone size (bp): 2718
  Vector type: Entry vector
Growth in bacteria
  Bacterial resistance: Kanamycin, 50 μg/mL
  Growth temperature: 37°C
  Growth strain: DH5alpha
  Copy number: Unknown
Gene/Insert
  Cloning method: Restriction Enzyme
  Sequencing primers: 5′ TACTTAAGCTCGGGCCCCAA; 3′ CCTGTTCGTTGCAACAAATTGA
Terms and licenses: Academic/Nonprofit Terms; Industry Terms: Not Available to Industry
How to cite: pENTR2b-mVenus was a gift from Johanna Ivaska (Addgene plasmid # 154898 ; http://n2t.net/addgene:154898 ; RRID:Addgene_154898)
