[The description below was written by a language model from this plasmid's Addgene catalogue record and pLannotate feature annotations shown in this document.]
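Description:
pENTR2b-mVenus is a Gateway entry vector built on the pENTR2b backbone and catalogued as an empty backbone, meaning it carries the fluorescent protein but no gene of interest. The sequenced plasmid is about 3.0 kb. It is propagated in E. coli from a high-copy ColE1/pUC-type origin and selected with kanamycin through an aminoglycoside phosphotransferase (KanR) gene. The annotation also flags a very short match to the RSF origin at the start of the record. At under 50 nt, this is most likely a sequence-similarity hit adjoining the main origin across the circular junction rather than a second functional replicon.

The functional core is a mammalian codon-optimised mVenus coding sequence, the yellow fluorescent Venus variant carrying the monomerising A206K mutation, placed between attL1 and attL2 recombination sites. The rrnB T1 and T2 transcription terminators lie upstream of attL1, where they insulate the cassette from read-through transcription originating in the backbone. As is typical for entry clones, no promoter is annotated between the att sites. Expression therefore depends on the destination vector into which the cassette is moved by an LR Clonase reaction.

The record lists restriction enzyme cloning as the construction method. This is consistent with using the plasmid to insert an open reading frame next to mVenus, creating a fluorescent fusion that can then be shuttled into expression vectors of choice. However, the record does not state which cloning sites remain available, or whether the tag is meant to sit at the N- or C-terminus of a fusion partner.
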