Features (pLannotate 1.2.2; 8 found; start..end, strand, type, name):
      1..46      +  rep_origin     RSF ori (fragment): Plasmids containing the RSF 1030 origin of replication can be propagated in E. coli cells that contain additional plasmids with compatible origins.
    106..149     -  terminator     rrnB T1 terminator: Escherichia coli rrnB; transcription terminator T1 from the E. coli rrnB gene
    281..308     +  terminator     rrnB T2 terminator: transcription terminator T2 from the E. coli rrnB gene
    358..457     +  protein_bind   attL1: mutant version of attL; recombination site for the Gateway® LR reaction LR Clonase™
    501..1220    +  CDS            mVenus: Venus YFP with monomerizing A206K mutation (Nagai et al., 2002; Kremers et al., 2006) mammalian codon-optimized
   1238..1337    -  protein_bind   attL2: mutant version of attL; recombination site for the Gateway® LR reaction LR Clonase™
   1460..2269    +  CDS            KanR: aminoglycoside phosphotransferase; aph(3')-Ia; confers resistance to kanamycin in bacteria or G418 (Geneticin®) in eukaryotes
   2359..2947    +  rep_origin     ori: high-copy-number ColE1/pMB1/pBR322/pUC origin of replication
>Addgene plasmid #154898 | pENTR2b-mVenus | addgene full sequence | sequence record 306910 | Addgene NGS Result
CTTTCCTGCGTTATCCCCTGATTCTGTGGATAACCGTATTACCGCTAGCATGGATCTCGGGGACGTCTAA
CTACTAAGCGAGAGTAGGGAACTGCCAGGCATCAAATAAAACGAAAGGCTCAGTCGGAAGACTGGGCCTT
TCGTTTTATCTGTTGTTTGTCGGTGAACGCTCTCCTGAGTAGGACAAATCCGCCGGGAGCGGATTTGAAC
GTTGTGAAGCAACGGCCCGGAGGGTGGCGGGCAGGACGCCCGCCATAAACTGCCAGGCATCAAACTAAGC
AGAAGGCCATCCTGACGGATGGCCTTTTTGCGTTTCTACAAACTCTTCCTGTTAGTTAGTTACTTAAGCT
CGGGCCCCAAATAATGATTTTATTTTGACTGATAGTGACCTGTTCGTTGCAACAAATTGATAAGCAATGC
TTTTTTATAATGCCAACTTTGTACAAAAAAGCAGGCTGGCGCCGGAACCAATTCAGTCGACTGGATCCGG
TACCGCCACCATGGTGAGCAAGGGCGAGGAGCTGTTCACCGGGGTGGTGCCCATCCTGGTCGAGCTGGAC
GGCGACGTAAACGGCCACAAGTTCAGCGTGTCCGGCGAGGGCGAGGGCGATGCCACCTACGGCAAGCTGA
CCCTGAAGCTGATCTGCACCACCGGCAAGCTGCCCGTGCCCTGGCCCACCCTCGTGACCACCCTGGGCTA
CGGCCTGCAGTGCTTCGCCCGCTACCCCGACCACATGAAGCAGCACGACTTCTTCAAGTCCGCCATGCCC
GAAGGCTACGTCCAGGAGCGCACCATCTTCTTCAAGGACGACGGCAACTACAAGACCCGCGCCGAGGTGA
AGTTCGAGGGCGACACCCTGGTGAACCGCATCGAGCTGAAGGGCATCGACTTCAAGGAGGACGGCAACAT
CCTGGGGCACAAGCTGGAGTACAACTACAACAGCCACAACGTCTATATCACCGCCGACAAGCAGAAGAAC
GGCATCAAGGCCAACTTCAAGATCCGCCACAACATCGAGGACGGCGGCGTGCAGCTCGCCGACCACTACC
AGCAGAACACCCCCATCGGCGACGGCCCCGTGCTGCTGCCCGACAACCACTACCTGAGCTACCAGTCCAA
GCTGAGCAAAGACCCCAACGAGAAGCGCGATCACATGGTCCTGCTGGAGTTCGTGACCGCCGCCGGGATC
ACTCTCGGCATGGACGAGCTGTACAAGTAATGACTCGAGATATCTAGACCCAGCTTTCTTGTACAAAGTT
GGCATTATAAGAAAGCATTGCTTATCAATTTGTTGCAACGAACAGGTCACTATCAGTCAAAATAAAATCA
TTATTTGCCATCCAGCTGCAGCTCTGGCCCGTGTCTCAAAATCTCTGATGTTACATTGCACAAGATAAAA
ATATATCATCATGAACAATAAAACTGTCTGCTTACATAAACAGTAATACAAGGGGTGTTATGAGCCATAT
TCAACGGGAAACGTCGAGGCCGCGATTAAATTCCAACATGGATGCTGATTTATATGGGTATAAATGGGCT
CGCGATAATGTCGGGCAATCAGGTGCGACAATCTATCGCTTGTATGGGAAGCCCGATGCGCCAGAGTTGT
TTCTGAAACATGGCAAAGGTAGCGTTGCCAATGATGTTACAGATGAGATGGTCAGACTAAACTGGCTGAC
GGAATTTATGCCTCTTCCGACCATCAAGCATTTTATCCGTACTCCTGATGATGCATGGTTACTCACCACT
GCGATCCCCGGAAAAACAGCATTCCAGGTATTAGAAGAATATCCTGATTCAGGTGAAAATATTGTTGATG
CGCTGGCAGTGTTCCTGCGCCGGTTGCATTCGATTCCTGTTTGTAATTGTCCTTTTAACAGCGATCGCGT
ATTTCGTCTCGCTCAGGCGCAATCACGAATGAATAACGGTTTGGTTGATGCGAGTGATTTTGATGACGAG
CGTAATGGCTGGCCTGTTGAACAAGTCTGGAAAGAAATGCATAAACTTTTGCCATTCTCACCGGATTCAG
TCGTCACTCATGGTGATTTCTCACTTGATAACCTTATTTTTGACGAGGGGAAATTAATAGGTTGTATTGA
TGTTGGACGAGTCGGAATCGCAGACCGATACCAGGATCTTGCCATCCTATGGAACTGCCTCGGTGAGTTT
TCTCCTTCATTACAGAAACGGCTTTTTCAAAAATATGGTATTGATAATCCTGATATGAATAAATTGCAGT
TTCATTTGATGCTCGATGAGTTTTTCTAATCAGAATTGGTTAATTGGTTGTAACATTATTCAGATTGGGC
CCCGTTCCACTGAGCGTCAGACCCCGTAGAAAAGATCAAAGGATCTTCTTGAGATCCTTTTTTTCTGCGC
GTAATCTGCTGCTTGCAAACAAAAAAACCACCGCTACCAGCGGTGGTTTGTTTGCCGGATCAAGAGCTAC
CAACTCTTTTTCCGAAGGTAACTGGCTTCAGCAGAGCGCAGATACCAAATACTGTTCTTCTAGTGTAGCC
GTAGTTAGGCCACCACTTCAAGAACTCTGTAGCACCGCCTACATACCTCGCTCTGCTAATCCTGTTACCA
GTGGCTGCTGCCAGTGGCGATAAGTCGTGTCTTACCGGGTTGGACTCAAGACGATAGTTACCGGATAAGG
CGCAGCGGTCGGGCTGAACGGGGGGTTCGTGCACACAGCCCAGCTTGGAGCGAACGACCTACACCGAACT
GAGATACCTACAGCGTGAGCTATGAGAAAGCGCCACGCTTCCCGAAGGGAGAAAGGCGGACAGGTATCCG
GTAAGCGGCAGGGTCGGAACAGGAGAGCGCACGAGGGAGCTTCCAGGGGGAAACGCCTGGTATCTTTATA
GTCCTGTCGGGTTTCGCCACCTCTGACTTGAGCGTCGATTTTTGTGATGCTCGTCAGGGGGGCGGAGCCT
ATGGAAAAACGCCAGCAACGCGGCCTTTTTACGGTTCCTGGCCTTTTGCTGGCCTTTTGCTCACATGTT
